Addgene plasmid #137950: pAAV.hSynap.iAChSnFR
Purpose: Expresses iAChSnFR under hSynapsin promoter
Depositing lab: Loren Looger. Depositing organization: HHMI, Janelia Research Campus. Publication: A fast genetically encoded fluorescent sensor for faithful in vivo acetylcholine detection in mice, fish, worms and flies. Borden PM, Zhang P, Shivange AV, Marvin JS, Cichon J, Dan C, Podgorski K, Figueiredo A, Novak O, Tanimoto M, Shigetomi E, Lobas MA, Kim H, Zhu PK, Zhang Y, Zheng WS, Fan C, Wang G, Xiang B, Gan L, Zhang G, Guo K, Lin L, Cai Y, Yee AG, Aggarwal A, Ford CP, Rees DC, Dietrich D, Khakh BS, Dittman JS, Gan W, Koyama M, Jayaraman V, Cheer JF, Lester HA, Zhu JJ, Looger LL. bioRxiv 2020 10.1101/2020.02.07.939504.
Backbone
  Vector backbone: pAAV.hSynap
  Backbone size w/o insert (bp): 4373
  Total vector size (bp): 6200
  Vector type: Mammalian Expression, AAV
Growth in bacteria
  Bacterial resistance: Ampicillin, 100 μg/mL
  Growth temperature: 37°C
  Growth strain: NEB Stable
  Copy number: Unknown
Gene/Insert
  Gene/Insert name: iAChSnFR
  Species: Synthetic
  Insert size (bp): 1827
  Promoter: hSynanpsin
  Cloning method: Restriction Enzyme; 5′ cloning site NcoI (not destroyed); 3′ cloning site HindIII (not destroyed)
  Sequencing primers: 5′ CAG CGC TGC CTC AGT CTG CGG TGG GCA; 3′ GCG TAT CCA CAT AGC GTA AAA GGA GCA
Terms and licenses: Academic/Nonprofit Terms; Industry Terms: Not Available to Industry
Depositor comments: Please visit https://www.biorxiv.org/content/10.1101/2020.02.07.939504v1 for bioRxiv preprint.
How to cite: pAAV.hSynap.iAChSnFR was a gift from Loren Looger (Addgene plasmid # 137950 ; http://n2t.net/addgene:137950 ; RRID:Addgene_137950) For viral preps, please replace (Addgene plasmid # 137950) in the above sentence with: (Addgene viral prep # 137950-AAV1)
