[The description below was written by a language model from this plasmid's Addgene catalogue record, the feature table of its GenBank file and pLannotate feature annotations shown in this document.]
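Description:
pAAV.hSynap.iAChSnFR is an adeno-associated virus transfer plasmid of about 6.2 kb for neuronal expression of iAChSnFR, a synthetic, genetically encoded fluorescent acetylcholine sensor. The expression cassette lies between two AAV2 inverted terminal repeats, which allow it to be packaged into recombinant AAV particles when replication and capsid functions are supplied separately. The bacterial backbone carries a high-copy ColE1/pUC-type origin, an ampicillin resistance gene (β-lactamase) with its own promoter, and an f1 phage origin. Small lacZα and lacI remnants are also detected. The depositor's annotated map is 6,200 bp and the sequenced record is 6,212 nt, but the two agree on the layout of the parts.

Transcription is driven by the human synapsin I promoter, which restricts expression largely to neurons. The open reading frame begins with a mouse Igκ leader peptide that directs the protein into the secretory pathway. This is followed by the sensor itself: a bacterial periplasmic-type binding protein labelled X513 OpuB, split into residues 30–106 and 107–305, with a circularly permuted superfolder GFP inserted between the halves. The annotation marks numerous point substitutions in the binding domain and altered linker residues at the GFP junctions, reflecting engineering of the ligand response. In sensors of this design, ligand-induced conformational change in the binding protein is coupled to a change in GFP fluorescence. A Myc epitope and the PDGFR transmembrane segment follow, anchoring the sensor on the extracellular face of the plasma membrane. A WPRE element enhances transcript expression, and an SV40 polyadenylation signal terminates the message. The construct is used for direct transfection or AAV delivery to image acetylcholine release in neurons, including in vivo.
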