LOCUS       Exported 6200 bp ds-DNA circular SYN 12-DEC-2019
DEFINITION  .
ACCESSION   .
VERSION     .
KEYWORDS    .
SOURCE      synthetic DNA construct
  ORGANISM  synthetic DNA construct
REFERENCE   1 (bases 1 to 6200)
  AUTHORS   .
  TITLE     Direct Submission
  JOURNAL   Exported Thursday, Dec 12, 2019 from SnapGene 5.0.6
            https://www.snapgene.com
FEATURES             Location/Qualifiers
     source          1..6200
                     /organism="synthetic DNA construct"
                     /mol_type="other DNA"
     misc_feature    56..222
                     /label=ITR
                     /note="ITR"
                     /note="color: #ff8000"
     misc_feature    239..244
                     /label=BglII
                     /note="BglII"
                     /note="color: #00ff00"
     misc_feature    245..716
                     /label=synapsin promoter
                     /note="synapsin promoter"
                     /note="color: #800080"
     CDS             748..810
                     /codon_start=1
                     /label=Ig K-Chain
                     /note="color: #cc99ff"
                     /translation="METDTLLLWVLLLWVPGSTGD"
     CDS             811..816
                     /codon_start=1
                     /label=MCS
                     /note="MCS"
                     /note="color: #800080"
                     /translation="RS"
     CDS             817..1047
                     /codon_start=1
                     /label=X513OpuB 30-106
                     /note="X513OpuB 30-106"
                     /note="color: #ff9900"
                     /translation="ANDTVVVGSIIFTEGIIVANMVAEMIEAHTDLKVVRKLNLGGVNV
                     NFEAIKRGGANNGIDIYVEYTGHGLVDILGFP"
     misc_feature    844..846
                     /label=K39I
                     /note="K39I"
                     /note="color: #ff0000; direction: BOTH"
     misc_feature    847..849
                     /label=E40I
                     /note="E40I"
                     /note="color: #ff0000; direction: BOTH"
     misc_feature    859..861
                     /label=Q44G
                     /note="Q44G"
                     /note="color: #ff0000; direction: BOTH"
     misc_feature    943..945
                     /label=E72V
                     /note="E72V"
                     /note="color: #ff0000; direction: BOTH"
     misc_feature    1018..1020
                     /label=T97H
                     /note="T97H"
                     /note="color: #ff0000; direction: BOTH"
     misc_feature    1042..1047
                     /label=ME > FP
                     /note="color: #ff0000; direction: BOTH"
     CDS             1048..1323
                     /codon_start=1
                     /label=cpsfGFP 147-238
                     /note="cpsfGFP 149-238"
                     /note="color: #00ff00"
                     /translation="EPNVYITADKQKNGIKANFKIRHNVEDGSVQLADHYQQNTPIGDG
                     PVLLPDNHYLSTQSVLSKDPNEKRDHMVLLEFVTAAGITLGMDELYK"
     misc_feature    1048..1053
                     /label=SH > EP
                     /note="color: #ff0000; direction: BOTH"
     CDS             1324..1341
                     /codon_start=1
                     /label=Linker
                     /note="Linker"
                     /note="color: #00ff00"
                     /translation="GGTGGS"
     CDS             1342..1779
                     /codon_start=1
                     /label=cpsfGFP 1-146
                     /note="cpsfGFP 1-146"
                     /note="color: #00ff00"
                     /translation="MSKGEELFTGVVPILVELDGDVNGHKFSVRGEGEGDATNGKLTLK
                     FICTTGKLPVPWPTLVTTLTYGVQCFSRYPDHMKQHDFFKSAMPEGYVQERTISFKDDG
                     TYKTRAEVKFEGDTLVNRIELKGIDFKEDGNILGHKLEYNFP"
     misc_feature    1777..1779
                     /label=N146P
                     /note="color: #ff0000; direction: BOTH"
     CDS             1780..1785
                     /codon_start=1
                     /label=+PP
                     /note="color: #ff0000"
                     /translation="PP"
     CDS             1786..2379
                     /codon_start=1
                     /label=X513OpuB 107-305
                     /note="X513OpuB 107-305"
                     /note="color: #ff9900"
                     /translation="ATTDPEGAYETVKKEYKRKWNIVWLKPLGFNNTYTLTVKDELAKQ
                     YNLKTFSDLAKISDKLILGATMFFLEGPDGYPGLQKLYNFKFKHTKSMDMGIRYTAIDN
                     NEVQVIDAWATDGLLVSHKLKILEDDKAFFPPYYAAPIIRQDVLDKHPELKDVLNKLAN
                     QISLEEMQKLNYKVDGEGQDPAKVAKEFLKEKGLI"
     misc_feature    1804..1806
                     /label=K113G
                     /note="K113G"
                     /note="color: #ff0000; direction: BOTH"
     misc_feature    1837..1839
                     /label=D124R
                     /note="D124R"
                     /note="color: #ff0000; direction: BOTH"
     misc_feature    1894..1896
                     /label=A143T
                     /note="A143T"
                     /note="color: #ff0000; direction: BOTH"
     misc_feature    1987..1989
                     /label=E174F
                     /note="E174F"
                     /note="color: #ff0000; direction: BOTH"
     misc_feature    1999..2001
                     /label=K178G
                     /note="K178G"
                     /note="color: #ff0000; direction: BOTH"
     misc_feature    2029..2031
                     /label=V188L
                     /note="V188L"
                     /note="color: #ff0000; direction: BOTH"
     misc_feature    2122..2124
                     /label=F219W
                     /note="F219W"
                     /note="color: #ff0000; direction: BOTH"
     misc_feature    2179..2181
                     /label=H238A
                     /note="H238A"
                     /note="color: #ff0000; direction: BOTH"
     misc_feature    2284..2286
                     /label=D273L
                     /note="D273L"
                     /note="color: #ff0000; direction: BOTH"
     CDS             2380..2391
                     /codon_start=1
                     /label=MCS
                     /note="color: #993366"
                     /translation="LQVD"
     CDS             2392..2424
                     /codon_start=1
                     /label=Myc Epitope
                     /note="Myc Epitope"
                     /note="color: #ff8000"
                     /translation="EQKLISEEDLN"
     CDS             2425..2574
                     /codon_start=1
                     /label=PDGFR 513-561
                     /note="PDGFR 513-561"
                     /note="color: #ff8000"
                     /translation="AVGQDTQEVIVVPHSLPFKVVVISAILALVVLTIISLIILIMLWQ
                     KKPR"
     misc_feature    2587..3175
                     /label=WPRE
                     /note="WPRE"
                     /note="color: #ff8000"
     misc_feature    3209..3440
                     /label=SV40
                     /note="SV40"
                     /note="color: #ff8000"
     misc_feature    3469..3635
                     /label=ITR
                     /note="ITR"
                     /note="color: #ff8000"
ORIGIN
        1 gcgcccaata cgcaaaccgc ctctccccgc gcgttggccg attcattaat gcagctgcgc
       61 gctcgctcgc tcactgaggc cgcccgggca aagcccgggc gtcgggcgac ctttggtcgc
      121 ccggcctcag tgagcgagcg agcgcgcaga gagggagtgg ccaactccat cactaggggt
      181 tccttgtagt taatgattaa cccgccatgc tacttatcta cgtagccatg ctctaggaag
      241 atctctgcag agggccctgc gtatgagtgc aagtgggttt taggaccagg atgaggcggg
      301 gtgggggtgc ctacctgacg accgaccccg acccactgga caagcaccca acccccattc
      361 cccaaattgc gcatccccta tcagagaggg ggaggggaaa caggatgcgg cgaggcgcgt
      421 gcgcactgcc agcttcagca ccgcggacag tgccttcgcc cccgcctggc ggcgcgcgcc
      481 accgccgcct cagcactgaa ggcgcgctga cgtcactcgc cggtcccccg caaactcccc
      541 ttcccggcca ccttggtcgc gtccgcgccg ccgccggccc agccggaccg caccacgcga
      601 ggcgcgagat aggggggcac gggcgcgacc atctgcgctg cggcgccggc gactcagcgc
      661 tgcctcagtc tgcggtgggc agcggaggag tcgtgtcgtg cctgagagcg cagtcgaatt
      721 caagctgcta gcaaggatcc cgccaccatg gagacagaca cactcctgct atgggtactg
      781 ctgctctggg ttccaggttc cactggtgac agatctgcga acgacaccgt agttgtgggc
      841 tcgatcatct ttacagaagg gattatcgtc gcaaacatgg tggcagagat gattgaggcg
      901 catacagacc ttaaggtggt tcgcaaactg aaccttggcg gggtcaacgt taactttgaa
      961 gccattaaac gcggaggtgc gaataatggt attgacattt acgtggagta cactgggcac
     1021 ggtcttgtgg atattctggg gttcccggag ccgaacgtct atatcaccgc cgacaagcag
     1081 aagaacggca tcaaggcgaa cttcaagatc cgccacaacg tggaggacgg cagcgtgcag
     1141 ctcgccgacc actaccagca gaacaccccc atcggcgacg gccccgtgct gctgcccgac
     1201 aaccactacc tgagcaccca gtccgtgctg agcaaagacc ccaacgagaa gcgcgatcac
     1261 atggtcctgc tggagttcgt gaccgccgcc gggatcactc tcggcatgga cgagctgtac
     1321 aagggcggta ccggagggag catgagcaag ggcgaggagc tgttcaccgg ggtggtgccc
     1381 atcctggtcg agctggacgg cgacgtaaac ggccacaagt tcagcgtgcg cggcgagggc
     1441 gagggcgatg ccaccaacgg caagctgacc ctgaagttca tctgcaccac cggcaagctg
     1501 cccgtgccct ggcccaccct cgtgaccacc ctgacctacg gcgtgcagtg cttcagccgc
     1561 taccccgacc acatgaagca gcacgacttc ttcaagtccg ccatgcccga aggctacgtc
     1621 caggagcgca ccatcagctt caaggacgac ggcacctaca agacccgcgc cgaggtgaag
     1681 ttcgagggcg acaccctggt gaaccgcatc gagctgaagg gcatcgactt caaggaggac
     1741 ggcaacatcc tggggcacaa gctggagtac aactttccgc cgcccgcgac tactgatcca
     1801 gaaggtgcat acgaaaccgt gaagaaggag tacaaacgta aatggaatat tgtatggctc
     1861 aaaccactgg gattcaacaa tacgtatacg cttaccgtta aagacgaact ggcgaaacag
     1921 tataacctta aaaccttcag tgacttagcg aaaatctcgg ataagctgat tctgggtgca
     1981 acgatgttct ttttagaagg gcccgatggt tacccaggcc tgcaaaaact gtacaatttc
     2041 aaattcaagc acaccaaaag catggacatg ggtattcgct ataccgccat tgataataac
     2101 gaagttcagg taattgatgc ctgggccact gatggcttgc tggtgagcca caaattaaaa
     2161 attctggagg atgataaagc gttcttcccg ccgtattatg ctgcccccat catccgtcag
     2221 gatgtcttag ataagcatcc tgaactgaag gacgtgctga acaaactcgc gaatcaaatt
     2281 tcactggaag aaatgcagaa actgaattac aaggtggacg gtgagggtca ggacccagcg
     2341 aaagtagcta aggagttttt gaaagagaaa ggtttaattc tgcaggtcga cgaacaaaaa
     2401 ctcatctcag aagaggatct gaatgctgtg ggccaggaca cgcaggaggt catcgtggtg
     2461 ccacactcct tgccctttaa ggtggtggtg atctcagcca tcctggccct ggtggtgctc
     2521 accatcatct cccttatcat cctcatcatg ctttggcaga agaagccacg ttagaagctt
     2581 atcgataatc aacctctgga ttacaaaatt tgtgaaagat tgactggtat tcttaactat
     2641 gttgctcctt ttacgctatg tggatacgct gctttaatgc ctttgtatca tgctattgct
     2701 tcccgtatgg ctttcatttt ctcctccttg tataaatcct ggttgctgtc tctttatgag
     2761 gagttgtggc ccgttgtcag gcaacgtggc gtggtgtgca ctgtgtttgc tgacgcaacc
     2821 cccactggtt ggggcattgc caccacctgt cagctccttt ccgggacttt cgctttcccc
     2881 ctccctattg ccacggcgga actcatcgcc gcctgccttg cccgctgctg gacaggggct
     2941 cggctgttgg gcactgacaa ttccgtggtg ttgtcgggga aatcatcgtc ctttccttgg
     3001 ctgctcgcct gtgttgccac ctggattctg cgcgggacgt ccttctgcta cgtcccttcg
     3061 gccctcaatc cagcggacct tccttcccgc ggcctgctgc cggctctgcg gcctcttccg
     3121 cgtcttcgcc ttcgccctca gacgagtcgg atctcccttt gggccgcctc cccgcatcga
     3181 taccgtcgac ctcgacccgg gcggccgctt cgagcagaca tgataagata cattgatgag
     3241 tttggacaaa ccacaactag aatgcagtga aaaaaatgct ttatttgtga aatttgtgat
     3301 gctattgctt tatttgtaac cattataagc tgcaataaac aagttaacaa caacaattgc
     3361 attcatttta tgtttcaggt tcagggggag atgtgggagg ttttttaaag caagtaaaac
     3421 ctctacaaat gtggtaaaat cgataaggat cttcctagag catggctacg tagataagta
     3481 gcatggcggg ttaatcatta actacaagga acccctagtg atggagttgg ccactccctc
     3541 tctgcgcgct cgctcgctca ctgaggccgg gcgaccaaag gtcgcccgac gcccgggctt
     3601 tgcccgggcg gcctcagtga gcgagcgagc gcgcagcctt aattaaccta attcactggc
     3661 cgtcgtttta caacgtcgtg actgggaaaa ccctggcgtt acccaactta atcgccttgc
     3721 agcacatccc cctttcgcca gctggcgtaa tagcgaagag gcccgcaccg atcgcccttc
     3781 ccaacagttg cgcagcctga atggcgaatg ggnnnnnnnn nnnnnnnnnn nnnnnnnnnn
     3841 nnnnnnnnnn nnnnnnnnnn nnnnnnnnnn nnnnnnnnnn nnnnnnnnnn nnnnnnnnnn
     3901 nnnnnnnnnn nnnnnnnnnn nnnnnnnnnn nnnnnncnnn nnnnnnnnnn nnnnnnnnnn
     3961 nnnnnnnnnn nnnnnnnnnn nnnnnnnnnn nnnnnnnnnn nnnnnnnnnn nnnnnnnnnn
     4021 nnnnnnnnan nnnnnnnnnn nnnnnnnnnn nnnnnnnnnn nnnnnnnnnn nnnnnnnncc
     4081 tttgacgttg gagtccacgt tctttaatag tggactcttg ttccaaactg gaacaacact
     4141 caaccctatc tcggtctatt cttttgattt ataagggatt ttgccgattt cggcctattg
     4201 gttaaaaaat gagctgattt aacaaaaatt taacgcgaat tttaacaaaa tattaacgct
     4261 tacaatttag gtggcacttt tcggggaaat gtgcgcggaa cccctatttg tttatttttc
     4321 taaatacatt caaatatgta tccgctcatg agacaataac cctgataaat gcttcaataa
     4381 tattgaaaaa ggaagagtat gagtattcaa catttccgtg tcgcccttat tccctttttt
     4441 gcggcatttt gccttcctgt ttttgctcac ccagaaacgc tggtgaaagt aaaagatgct
     4501 gaagatcagt tgggtgcacg agtgggttac atcgaactgg atctcaacag cggtaagatc
     4561 cttgagagtt ttcgccccga agaacgtttt ccaatgatga gcacttttaa agttctgcta
     4621 tgtggcgcgg tattatcccg tattgacgcc gggcaagagc aactcggtcg ccgcatacac
     4681 tattctcaga atgacttggt tgagtactca ccagtcacag aaaagcatct tacggatggc
     4741 atgacagtaa gagaattatg cagtgctgcc ataaccatga gtgataacac tgcggccaac
     4801 ttacttctga caacgatcgg aggaccgaag gagctaaccg cttttttgca caacatgggg
     4861 gatcatgtaa ctcgccttga tcgttgggaa ccggagctga atgaagccat accaaacgac
     4921 gagcgtgaca ccacgatgcc tgtagcaatg gcaacaacgt tgcgcaaact attaactggc
     4981 gaactactta ctctagcttc ccggcaacaa ttaatagact ggatggaggc ggataaagtt
     5041 gcaggaccac ttctgcgctc ggcccttccg gctggctggt ttattgctga taaatctgga
     5101 gccggtgagc gtgggtctcg cggtatcatt gcagcactgg ggccagatgg taagccctcc
     5161 cgtatcgtag ttatctacac gacggggagt caggcaacta tggatgaacg aaatagacag
     5221 atcgctgaga taggtgcctc actgattaag cattggtaac tgtcagacca agtttactca
     5281 tatatacttt agattgattt aaaacttcat ttttaattta aaaggatcta ggtgaagatc
     5341 ctttttgata atctcatgac caaaatccct taacgtgagt tttcgttcca ctgagcgtca
     5401 gaccccgtag aaaagatcaa aggatcttct tgagatcctt tttttctgcg cgtaatctgc
     5461 tgcttgcaaa caaaaaaacc accgctacca gcggtggttt gtttgccgga tcaagagcta
     5521 ccaactcttt ttccgaaggt aactggcttc agcagagcgc agataccaaa tactgttctt
     5581 ctagtgtagc cgtagttagg ccaccacttc aagaactctg tagcaccgcc tacatacctc
     5641 gctctgctaa tcctgttacc agtggctgct gccagtggcg ataagtcgtg tcttaccggg
     5701 ttggactcaa gacgatagtt accggataag gcgcagcggt cgggctgaac ggggggttcg
     5761 tgcacacagc ccagcttgga gcgaacgacc tacaccgaac tgagatacct acagcgtgag
     5821 ctatgagaaa gcgccacgct tcccgaaggg agaaaggcgg acaggtatcc ggtaagcggc
     5881 agggtcggaa caggagagcg cacgagggag cttccagggg gaaacgcctg gtatctttat
     5941 agtcctgtcg ggtttcgcca cctctgactt gagcgtcgat ttttgtgatg ctcgtcaggg
     6001 gggcggagcc tatggaaaaa cgccagcaac gcggcctttt tacggttcct ggccttttgc
     6061 tggccttttg ctcacatgtt ctttcctgcg ttatcccctg attctgtgga taaccgtatt
     6121 accgcctttg agtgagctga taccgctcgc cgcagccgaa cgaccgagcg cagcgagtca
     6181 gtgagcgagg aagcggaaga
//
