Features (pLannotate 1.2.2; 18 found; start..end, strand, type, name):
      1..42      -  rep_origin     f1 ori (fragment): f1 bacteriophage origin of replication; arrow indicates direction of (+) strand synthesis
     47..116     -  CDS            lacZα (fragment): LacZα fragment of β-galactosidase; lacZ fragment
    111..243     -  repeat_region  AAV2 ITR (fragment): inverted terminal repeat of adeno-associated virus serotype 2 inverted
    325..772     +  promoter       hSyn promoter: human synapsin I promoter; confers neuron-specific expression (Kügler et al., 2003)
    807..869     +  sig_peptide    Igκ leader: leader sequence from mouse immunoglobulin κ light chain
   1113..1832    +  CDS            cEGFP: cEGFP is a basic (constitutively fluorescent) green fluorescent protein published in 2008, derived from Aequorea victoria.
   2484..2630    +  CDS            PDGFRβ TM domain: transmembrane domain from platelet derived growth factor receptor beta
   2646..3234    +  misc_feature   WPRE: woodchuck hepatitis virus posttranscriptional regulatory element
   3235..3254    +  misc_feature   MCS (fragment): pBluescript multiple cloning site
   3283..3404    -  polyA_signal   SV40 poly(A) signal: SV40 polyadenylation signal
   3427..3495    -  CDS            large T antigen (fragment): large T antigen from SV40 (simian virus 40)
   3566..3698    +  repeat_region  AAV2 ITR (fragment): inverted terminal repeat of adeno-associated virus serotype 2 inverted
   3693..3762    +  CDS            lacZα (fragment): LacZα fragment of β-galactosidase; lacZ fragment
   3767..4195    +  rep_origin     f1 ori (sequence partly withheld): f1 bacteriophage origin of replication; arrow indicates direction of (+) strand synthesis
   4248..4352    +  promoter       AmpR promoter: bla
   4353..5213    +  CDS            AmpR: β-lactamase; bla; confers resistance to ampicillin, carbenicillin, and related antibiotics
   5384..5972    +  rep_origin     ori: high-copy-number ColE1/pMB1/pBR322/pUC origin of replication
   6155..1       +  CDS            lacI (fragment) (across the origin): lac repressor; lacI; The lac repressor binds to the lac operator to inhibit transcription in E. coli. This inhibition can be relieved by adding lactose or isopropyl-β-D-thiogalactopyranoside (IPTG).
>Addgene plasmid #137950 | pAAV.hSynap.iAChSnFR | addgene full sequence | sequence record 271681 | Addgene NGS Result
CCACCACACCCGCCGCGCTTAATGCGCCGCTACAGGGCGCGTCCCATTCGCCATTCAGGCTGCGCAACTG
TTGGGAAGGGCGATCGGTGCGGGCCTCTTCGCTATTACGCCAGCTGCGCGCTCGCTCGCTCACTGAGGCC
GCCCGGGCAAAGCCCGGGCGTCGGGCGACCTTTGGTCGCCCGGCCTCAGTGAGCGAGCGAGCGCGCAGAG
AGGGAGTGGCCAACTCCATCACTAGGGGTTCCTTGTAGTTAATGATTAACCCGCCATGCTACTTATCTAC
GTAGCCATGCTCTAGGAAGATCTCTGCAGAGGGCCCTGCGTATGAGTGCAAGTGGGTTTTAGGACCAGGA
TGAGGCGGGGTGGGGGTGCCTACCTGACGACCGACCCCGACCCACTGGACAAGCACCCAACCCCCATTCC
CCAAATTGCGCATCCCCTATCAGAGAGGGGGAGGGGAAACAGGATGCGGCGAGGCGCGTGCGCACTGCCA
GCTTCAGCACCGCGGACAGTGCCTTCGCCCCCGCCTGGCGGCGCGCGCCACCGCCGCCTCAGCACTGAAG
GCGCGCTGACGTCACTCGCCGGTCCCCCGCAAACTCCCCTTCCCGGCCACCTTGGTCGCGTCCGCGCCGC
CGCCGGCCCAGCCGGACCGCACCACGCGAGGCGCGAGATAGGGGGGCACGGGCGCGACCATCTGCGCTGC
GGCGCCGGCGACTCAGCGCTGCCTCAGTCTGCGGTGGGCAGCGGAGGAGTCGTGTCGTGCCTGAGAGCGC
AGTCGAATTCAAGCTGCTAGCAAGGATCCCGCCACCATGGAGACAGACACACTCCTGCTATGGGTACTGC
TGCTCTGGGTTCCAGGTTCCACTGGTGACAGATCTGCGAACGACACCGTAGTTGTGGGCTCGATCATCTT
TACAGAAGGGATTATCGTCGCAAACATGGTGGCAGAGATGATTGAGGCGCATACAGACCTTAAGGTGGTT
CGCAAACTGAACCTTGGCGGGGTCAACGTTAACTTTGAAGCCATTAAACGCGGAGGTGCGAATAATGGTA
TTGACATTTACGTGGAGTACACTGGGCACGGTCTTGTGGATATTCTGGGGTTCCCGGAGCCGAACGTCTA
TATCACCGCCGACAAGCAGAAGAACGGCATCAAGGCGAACTTCAAGATCCGCCACAACGTGGAGGACGGC
AGCGTGCAGCTCGCCGACCACTACCAGCAGAACACCCCCATCGGCGACGGCCCCGTGCTGCTGCCCGACA
ACCACTACCTGAGCACCCAGTCCGTGCTGAGCAAAGACCCCAACGAGAAGCGCGATCACATGGTCCTGCT
GGAGTTCGTGACCGCCGCCGGGATCACTCTCGGCATGGACGAGCTGTACAAGGGCGGTACCGGAGGGAGC
ATGAGCAAGGGCGAGGAGCTGTTCACCGGGGTGGTGCCCATCCTGGTCGAGCTGGACGGCGACGTAAACG
GCCACAAGTTCAGCGTGCGCGGCGAGGGCGAGGGCGATGCCACCAACGGCAAGCTGACCCTGAAGTTCAT
CTGCACCACCGGCAAGCTGCCCGTGCCCTGGCCCACCCTCGTGACCACCCTGACCTACGGCGTGCAGTGC
TTCAGCCGCTACCCCGACCACATGAAGCAGCACGACTTCTTCAAGTCCGCCATGCCCGAAGGCTACGTCC
AGGAGCGCACCATCAGCTTCAAGGACGACGGCACCTACAAGACCCGCGCCGAGGTGAAGTTCGAGGGCGA
CACCCTGGTGAACCGCATCGAGCTGAAGGGCATCGACTTCAAGGAGGACGGCAACATCCTGGGGCACAAG
CTGGAGTACAACTTTCCGCCGCCCGCGACTACTGATCCAGAAGGTGCATACGAAACCGTGAAGAAGGAGT
ACAAACGTAAATGGAATATTGTATGGCTCAAACCACTGGGATTCAACAATACGTATACGCTTACCGTTAA
AGACGAACTGGCGAAACAGTATAACCTTAAAACCTTCAGTGACTTAGCGAAAATCTCGGATAAGCTGATT
CTGGGTGCAACGATGTTCTTTTTAGAAGGGCCCGATGGTTACCCAGGCCTGCAAAAACTGTACAATTTCA
AATTCAAGCACACCAAAAGCATGGACATGGGTATTCGCTATACCGCCATTGATAATAACGAAGTTCAGGT
AATTGATGCCTGGGCCACTGATGGCTTGCTGGTGAGCCACAAATTAAAAATTCTGGAGGATGATAAAGCG
TTCTTCCCGCCGTATTATGCTGCCCCCATCATCCGTCAGGATGTCTTAGATAAGCATCCTGAACTGAAGG
ACGTGCTGAACAAACTCGCGAATCAAATTTCACTGGAAGAAATGCAGAAACTGAATTACAAGGTGGACGG
TGAGGGTCAGGACCCAGCGAAAGTAGCTAAGGAGTTTTTGAAAGAGAAAGGTTTAATTCTGCAGGTCGAC
GAACAAAAACTCATCTCAGAAGAGGATCTGAATGCTGTGGGCCAGGACACGCAGGAGGTCATCGTGGTGC
CACACTCCTTGCCCTTTAAGGTGGTGGTGATCTCAGCCATCCTGGCCCTGGTGGTGCTCACCATCATCTC
CCTTATCATCCTCATCATGCTTTGGCAGAAGAAGCCACGTTAGAAGCTTATCGATAATCAACCTCTGGAT
TACAAAATTTGTGAAAGATTGACTGGTATTCTTAACTATGTTGCTCCTTTTACGCTATGTGGATACGCTG
CTTTAATGCCTTTGTATCATGCTATTGCTTCCCGTATGGCTTTCATTTTCTCCTCCTTGTATAAATCCTG
GTTGCTGTCTCTTTATGAGGAGTTGTGGCCCGTTGTCAGGCAACGTGGCGTGGTGTGCACTGTGTTTGCT
GACGCAACCCCCACTGGTTGGGGCATTGCCACCACCTGTCAGCTCCTTTCCGGGACTTTCGCTTTCCCCC
TCCCTATTGCCACGGCGGAACTCATCGCCGCCTGCCTTGCCCGCTGCTGGACAGGGGCTCGGCTGTTGGG
CACTGACAATTCCGTGGTGTTGTCGGGGAAATCATCGTCCTTTCCTTGGCTGCTCGCCTGTGTTGCCACC
TGGATTCTGCGCGGGACGTCCTTCTGCTACGTCCCTTCGGCCCTCAATCCAGCGGACCTTCCTTCCCGCG
GCCTGCTGCCGGCTCTGCGGCCTCTTCCGCGTCTTCGCCTTCGCCCTCAGACGAGTCGGATCTCCCTTTG
GGCCGCCTCCCCGCATCGATACCGTCGACCTCGACCCGGGCGGCCGCTTCGAGCAGACATGATAAGATAC
ATTGATGAGTTTGGACAAACCACAACTAGAATGCAGTGAAAAAAATGCTTTATTTGTGAAATTTGTGATG
CTATTGCTTTATTTGTAACCATTATAAGCTGCAATAAACAAGTTAACAACAACAATTGCATTCATTTTAT
GTTTCAGGTTCAGGGGGAGATGTGGGAGGTTTTTTAAAGCAAGTAAAACCTCTACAAATGTGGTAAAATC
GATAAGGATCTTCCTAGAGCATGGCTACGTAGATAAGTAGCATGGCGGGTTAATCATTAACTACAAGGAA
CCCCTAGTGATGGAGTTGGCCACTCCCTCTCTGCGCGCTCGCTCGCTCACTGAGGCCGGGCGACCAAAGG
TCGCCCGACGCCCGGGCTTTGCCCGGGCGGCCTCAGTGAGCGAGCGAGCGCGCAGCTGGCGTAATAGCGA
AGAGGCCCGCACCGATCGCCCTTCCCAACAGTTGCGCAGCCTGAATGGCGAATGGG
[124 nt withheld, positions 3767-3890]
C
[91 nt withheld, positions 3892-3982]
A
[49 nt withheld, positions 3984-4032]
CCTTTGACGTTGGAGTCCACGTTCTTTAATAGTGGACTCTTGTTCCAAACTGGAACAACACTCAACCCTA
TCTCGGTCTATTCTTTTGATTTATAAGGGATTTTGCCGATTTCGGCCTATTGGTTAAAAAATGAGCTGAT
TTAACAAAAATTTAACGCGAATTTTAACAAAATATTAACGCTTACAATTTAGGTGGCACTTTTCGGGGAA
ATGTGCGCGGAACCCCTATTTGTTTATTTTTCTAAATACATTCAAATATGTATCCGCTCATGAGACAATA
ACCCTGATAAATGCTTCAATAATATTGAAAAAGGAAGAGTATGAGTATTCAACATTTCCGTGTCGCCCTT
ATTCCCTTTTTTGCGGCATTTTGCCTTCCTGTTTTTGCTCACCCAGAAACGCTGGTGAAAGTAAAAGATG
CTGAAGATCAGTTGGGTGCACGAGTGGGTTACATCGAACTGGATCTCAACAGCGGTAAGATCCTTGAGAG
TTTTCGCCCCGAAGAACGTTTTCCAATGATGAGCACTTTTAAAGTTCTGCTATGTGGCGCGGTATTATCC
CGTATTGACGCCGGGCAAGAGCAACTCGGTCGCCGCATACACTATTCTCAGAATGACTTGGTTGAGTACT
CACCAGTCACAGAAAAGCATCTTACGGATGGCATGACAGTAAGAGAATTATGCAGTGCTGCCATAACCAT
GAGTGATAACACTGCGGCCAACTTACTTCTGACAACGATCGGAGGACCGAAGGAGCTAACCGCTTTTTTG
CACAACATGGGGGATCATGTAACTCGCCTTGATCGTTGGGAACCGGAGCTGAATGAAGCCATACCAAACG
ACGAGCGTGACACCACGATGCCTGTAGCAATGGCAACAACGTTGCGCAAACTATTAACTGGCGAACTACT
TACTCTAGCTTCCCGGCAACAATTAATAGACTGGATGGAGGCGGATAAAGTTGCAGGACCACTTCTGCGC
TCGGCCCTTCCGGCTGGCTGGTTTATTGCTGATAAATCTGGAGCCGGTGAGCGTGGGTCTCGCGGTATCA
TTGCAGCACTGGGGCCAGATGGTAAGCCCTCCCGTATCGTAGTTATCTACACGACGGGGAGTCAGGCAAC
TATGGATGAACGAAATAGACAGATCGCTGAGATAGGTGCCTCACTGATTAAGCATTGGTAACTGTCAGAC
CAAGTTTACTCATATATACTTTAGATTGATTTAAAACTTCATTTTTAATTTAAAAGGATCTAGGTGAAGA
TCCTTTTTGATAATCTCATGACCAAAATCCCTTAACGTGAGTTTTCGTTCCACTGAGCGTCAGACCCCGT
AGAAAAGATCAAAGGATCTTCTTGAGATCCTTTTTTTCTGCGCGTAATCTGCTGCTTGCAAACAAAAAAA
CCACCGCTACCAGCGGTGGTTTGTTTGCCGGATCAAGAGCTACCAACTCTTTTTCCGAAGGTAACTGGCT
TCAGCAGAGCGCAGATACCAAATACTGTTCTTCTAGTGTAGCCGTAGTTAGGCCACCACTTCAAGAACTC
TGTAGCACCGCCTACATACCTCGCTCTGCTAATCCTGTTACCAGTGGCTGCTGCCAGTGGCGATAAGTCG
TGTCTTACCGGGTTGGACTCAAGACGATAGTTACCGGATAAGGCGCAGCGGTCGGGCTGAACGGGGGGTT
CGTGCACACAGCCCAGCTTGGAGCGAACGACCTACACCGAACTGAGATACCTACAGCGTGAGCTATGAGA
AAGCGCCACGCTTCCCGAAGGGAGAAAGGCGGACAGGTATCCGGTAAGCGGCAGGGTCGGAACAGGAGAG
CGCACGAGGGAGCTTCCAGGGGGAAACGCCTGGTATCTTTATAGTCCTGTCGGGTTTCGCCACCTCTGAC
TTGAGCGTCGATTTTTGTGATGCTCGTCAGGGGGGCGGAGCCTATGGAAAAACGCCAGCAACGCGGCCTT
TTTACGGTTCCTGGCCTTTTGCTGGCCTTTTGCTCACATGTTCTTTCCTGCGTTATCCCCTGATTCTGTG
GATAACCGTATTACCGCCTTTGAGTGAGCTGATACCGCTCGCCGCAGCCGAACGACCGAGCGCAGCGAGT
CAGTGAGCGAGGAAGCGGAAGAGCGCCCAATACGCAAACCGCCTCTCCCCGCGCGTTGGCCGATTCATTA
ATGCAGCTGG
